>Addgene plasmid #104995 | lenti-SpCas9 hygro | addgene full sequence | sequence record 213515 | Addgene NGS Result
GTCGACGGATCGGGAGATCTCCCGATCCCCTATGGTGCACTCTCAGTACAATCTGCTCTGATGCCGCATA
GTTAAGCCAGTATCTGCTCCCTGCTTGTGTGTTGGAGGTCGCTGAGTAGTGCGCGAGCAAAATTTAAGCT
ACAACAAGGCAAGGCTTGACCGACAATTGCATGAAGAATCTGCTTAGGGTTAGGCGTTTTGCGCTGCTTC
GCGATGTACGGGCCAGATATACGCGCGCGTTGACATTGATTATTGACTAGTTATTAATAGTAATCAATTA
CGGGGTCATTAGTTCATAGCCCATATATGGAGTTCCGCGTTACATAACTTACGGTAAATGGCCCGCCTGG
CTGACCGCCCAACGACCCCCGCCCATTGACGTCAATAATGACGTATGTTCCCATAGTAACGCCAATAGGG
ACTTTCCATTGACGTCAATGGGTGGAGTATTTACGGTAAACTGCCCACTTGGCAGTACATCAAGTGTATC
ATATGCCAAGTACGCCCCCTATTGACGTCAATGACGGTAAATGGCCCGCCTGGCATTATGCCCAGTACAT
GACCTTATGGGACTTTCCTACTTGGCAGTACATCTACGTATTAGTCATCGCTATTACCATGGTGATGCGG
TTTTGGCAGTACATCAATGGGCGTGGATAGCGGTTTGACTCACGGGGATTTCCAAGTCTCCACCCCATTG
ACGTCAATGGGAGTTTGTTTTGGCACCAAAATCAACGGGACTTTCCAAAATGTCGTAACAACTCCGCCCC
ATTGACGCAAATGGGCGGTAGGCGTGTACGGTGGGAGGTCTATATAAGCAGCGCGTTTTGCCTGTACTGG
GTCTCTCTGGTTAGACCAGATCTGAGCCTGGGAGCTCTCTGGCTAACTAGGGAACCCACTGCTTAAGCCT
CAATAAAGCTTGCCTTGAGTGCTTCAAGTAGTGTGTGCCCGTCTGTTGTGTGACTCTGGTAACTAGAGAT
CCCTCAGACCCTTTTAGTCAGTGTGGAAAATCTCTAGCAGTGGCGCCCGAACAGGGACTTGAAAGCGAAA
GGGAAACCAGAGGAGCTCTCTCGACGCAGGACTCGGCTTGCTGAAGCGCGCACGGCAAGAGGCGAGGGGC
GGCGACTGGTGAGTACGCCAAAAATTTTGACTAGCGGAGGCTAGAAGGAGAGAGATGGGTGCGAGAGCGT
CAGTATTAAGCGGGGGAGAATTAGATCGCGATGGGAAAAAATTCGGTTAAGGCCAGGGGGAAAGAAAAAA
TATAAATTAAAACATATAGTATGGGCAAGCAGGGAGCTAGAACGATTCGCAGTTAATCCTGGCCTGTTAG
AAACATCAGAAGGCTGTAGACAAATACTGGGACAGCTACAACCATCCCTTCAGACAGGATCAGAAGAACT
TAGATCATTATATAATACAGTAGCAACCCTCTATTGTGTGCATCAAAGGATAGAGATAAAAGACACCAAG
GAAGCTTTAGACAAGATAGAGGAAGAGCAAAACAAAAGTAAGACCACCGCACAGCAAGCGGCCGCTGATC
TTCAGACCTGGAGGAGGAGATATGAGGGACAATTGGAGAAGTGAATTATATAAATATAAAGTAGTAAAAA
TTGAACCATTAGGAGTAGCACCCACCAAGGCAAAGAGAAGAGTGGTGCAGAGAGAAAAAAGAGCAGTGGG
AATAGGAGCTTTGTTCCTTGGGTTCTTGGGAGCAGCAGGAAGCACTATGGGCGCAGCGTCAATGACGCTG
ACGGTACAGGCCAGACAATTATTGTCTGGTATAGTGCAGCAGCAGAACAATTTGCTGAGGGCTATTGAGG
CGCAACAGCATCTGTTGCAACTCACAGTCTGGGGCATCAAGCAGCTCCAGGCAAGAATCCTGGCTGTGGA
AAGATACCTAAAGGATCAACAGCTCCTGGGGATTTGGGGTTGCTCTGGAAAACTCATTTGCACCACTGCT
GTGCCTTGGAATGCTAGTTGGAGTAATAAATCTCTGGAACAGATTTGGAATCACACGACCTGGATGGAGT
GGGACAGAGAAATTAACAATTACACAAGCTTAATACACTCCTTAATTGAAGAATCGCAAAACCAGCAAGA
AAAGAATGAACAAGAATTATTGGAATTAGATAAATGGGCAAGTTTGTGGAATTGGTTTAACATAACAAAT
TGGCTGTGGTATATAAAATTATTCATAATGATAGTAGGAGGCTTGGTAGGTTTAAGAATAGTTTTTGCTG
TACTTTCTATAGTGAATAGAGTTAGGCAGGGATATTCACCATTATCGTTTCAGACCCACCTCCCAACCCC
GAGGGGACCCGACAGGCCCGAAGGAATAGAAGAAGAAGGTGGAGAGAGAGACAGAGACAGATCCATTCGA
TTAGTGAACGGATCGGCACTGCGTGCGCCAATTCTGCAGACAAATGGCAGTATTCATCCACAATTTTAAA
AGAAAAGGGGGGATTGGGGGGTACAGTGCAGGGGAAAGAATAGTAGACATAATAGCAACAGACATACAAA
CTAAAGAATTACAAAAACAAATTACAAAAATTCAAAATTTTCGGGTTTATTACAGGGACAGCAGAGATCC
AGTTTGGTTAATTAAGGTACCCTCGAGTGTACAGCTAGCTAGGTCTTGAAAGGAGTGGGAATTGGCTCCG
GTGCCCGTCAGTGGGCAGAGCGCACATCGCCCACAGTCCCCGAGAAGTTGGGGGGAGGGGTCGGCAATTG
ATCCGGTGCCTAGAGAAGGTGGCGCGGGGTAAACTGGGAAAGTGATGTCGTGTACTGGCTCCGCCTTTTT
CCCGAGGGTGGGGGAGAACCGTATATAAGTGCAGTAGTCGCCGTGAACGTTCTTTTTCGCAACGGGTTTG
CCGCCAGAACACAGGACCGGTTCTAGAGCGCTGCCACCATGGACAAGAAGTACAGCATCGGCCTGGACAT
CGGCACCAACTCTGTGGGCTGGGCCGTGATCACCGACGAGTACAAGGTGCCCAGCAAGAAATTCAAGGTG
CTGGGCAACACCGACCGGCACAGCATCAAGAAGAACCTGATCGGAGCCCTGCTGTTCGACAGCGGCGAAA
CAGCCGAGGCCACCCGGCTGAAGAGAACCGCCAGAAGAAGATACACCAGACGGAAGAACCGGATCTGCTA
TCTGCAAGAGATCTTCAGCAACGAGATGGCCAAGGTGGACGACAGCTTCTTCCACAGACTGGAAGAGTCC
TTCCTGGTGGAAGAGGATAAGAAGCACGAGCGGCACCCCATCTTCGGCAACATCGTGGACGAGGTGGCCT
ACCACGAGAAGTACCCCACCATCTACCACCTGAGAAAGAAACTGGTGGACAGCACCGACAAGGCCGACCT
GCGGCTGATCTATCTGGCCCTGGCCCACATGATCAAGTTCCGGGGCCACTTCCTGATCGAGGGCGACCTG
AACCCCGACAACAGCGACGTGGACAAGCTGTTCATCCAGCTGGTGCAGACCTACAACCAGCTGTTCGAGG
AAAACCCCATCAACGCCAGCGGCGTGGACGCCAAGGCCATCCTGTCTGCCAGACTGAGCAAGAGCAGACG
GCTGGAAAATCTGATCGCCCAGCTGCCCGGCGAGAAGAAGAATGGCCTGTTCGGAAACCTGATTGCCCTG
AGCCTGGGCCTGACCCCCAACTTCAAGAGCAACTTCGACCTGGCCGAGGATGCCAAACTGCAGCTGAGCA
AGGACACCTACGACGACGACCTGGACAACCTGCTGGCCCAGATCGGCGACCAGTACGCCGACCTGTTTCT
GGCCGCCAAGAACCTGTCCGACGCCATCCTGCTGAGCGACATCCTGAGAGTGAACACCGAGATCACCAAG
GCCCCCCTGAGCGCCTCTATGATCAAGAGATACGACGAGCACCACCAGGACCTGACCCTGCTGAAAGCTC
TCGTGCGGCAGCAGCTGCCTGAGAAGTACAAAGAGATTTTCTTCGACCAGAGCAAGAACGGCTACGCCGG
CTACATTGACGGCGGAGCCAGCCAGGAAGAGTTCTACAAGTTCATCAAGCCCATCCTGGAAAAGATGGAC
GGCACCGAGGAACTGCTCGTGAAGCTGAACAGAGAGGACCTGCTGCGGAAGCAGCGGACCTTCGACAACG
GCAGCATCCCCCACCAGATCCACCTGGGAGAGCTGCACGCCATTCTGCGGCGGCAGGAAGATTTTTACCC
ATTCCTGAAGGACAACCGGGAAAAGATCGAGAAGATCCTGACCTTCCGCATCCCCTACTACGTGGGCCCT
CTGGCCAGGGGAAACAGCAGATTCGCCTGGATGACCAGAAAGAGCGAGGAAACCATCACCCCCTGGAACT
TCGAGGAAGTGGTGGACAAGGGCGCTTCCGCCCAGAGCTTCATCGAGCGGATGACCAACTTCGATAAGAA
CCTGCCCAACGAGAAGGTGCTGCCCAAGCACAGCCTGCTGTACGAGTACTTCACCGTGTATAACGAGCTG
ACCAAAGTGAAATACGTGACCGAGGGAATGAGAAAGCCCGCCTTCCTGAGCGGCGAGCAGAAAAAGGCCA
TCGTGGACCTGCTGTTCAAGACCAACCGGAAAGTGACCGTGAAGCAGCTGAAAGAGGACTACTTCAAGAA
AATCGAGTGCTTCGACTCCGTGGAAATCTCCGGCGTGGAAGATCGGTTCAACGCCTCCCTGGGCACATAC
CACGATCTGCTGAAAATTATCAAGGACAAGGACTTCCTGGACAATGAGGAAAACGAGGACATTCTGGAAG
ATATCGTGCTGACCCTGACACTGTTTGAGGACAGAGAGATGATCGAGGAACGGCTGAAAACCTATGCCCA
CCTGTTCGACGACAAAGTGATGAAGCAGCTGAAGCGGCGGAGATACACCGGCTGGGGCAGGCTGAGCCGG
AAGCTGATCAACGGCATCCGGGACAAGCAGTCCGGCAAGACAATCCTGGATTTCCTGAAGTCCGACGGCT
TCGCCAACAGAAACTTCATGCAGCTGATCCACGACGACAGCCTGACCTTTAAAGAGGACATCCAGAAAGC
CCAGGTGTCCGGCCAGGGCGATAGCCTGCACGAGCACATTGCCAATCTGGCCGGCAGCCCCGCCATTAAG
AAGGGCATCCTGCAGACAGTGAAGGTGGTGGACGAGCTCGTGAAAGTGATGGGCCGGCACAAGCCCGAGA
ACATCGTGATCGAAATGGCCAGAGAGAACCAGACCACCCAGAAGGGACAGAAGAACAGCCGCGAGAGAAT
GAAGCGGATCGAAGAGGGCATCAAAGAGCTGGGCAGCCAGATCCTGAAAGAACACCCCGTGGAAAACACC
CAGCTGCAGAACGAGAAGCTGTACCTGTACTACCTGCAGAATGGGCGGGATATGTACGTGGACCAGGAAC
TGGACATCAACCGGCTGTCCGACTACGATGTGGACCATATCGTGCCTCAGAGCTTTCTGAAGGACGACTC
CATCGACAACAAGGTGCTGACCAGAAGCGACAAGAACCGGGGCAAGAGCGACAACGTGCCCTCCGAAGAG
GTCGTGAAGAAGATGAAGAACTACTGGCGGCAGCTGCTGAACGCCAAGCTGATTACCCAGAGAAAGTTCG
ACAATCTGACCAAGGCCGAGAGAGGCGGCCTGAGCGAACTGGATAAGGCCGGCTTCATCAAGAGACAGCT
GGTGGAAACCCGGCAGATCACAAAGCACGTGGCACAGATCCTGGACTCCCGGATGAACACTAAGTACGAC
GAGAATGACAAGCTGATCCGGGAAGTGAAAGTGATCACCCTGAAGTCCAAGCTGGTGTCCGATTTCCGGA
AGGATTTCCAGTTTTACAAAGTGCGCGAGATCAACAACTACCACCACGCCCACGACGCCTACCTGAACGC
CGTCGTGGGAACCGCCCTGATCAAAAAGTACCCTAAGCTGGAAAGCGAGTTCGTGTACGGCGACTACAAG
GTGTACGACGTGCGGAAGATGATCGCCAAGAGCGAGCAGGAAATCGGCAAGGCTACCGCCAAGTACTTCT
TCTACAGCAACATCATGAACTTTTTCAAGACCGAGATTACCCTGGCCAACGGCGAGATCCGGAAGCGGCC
TCTGATCGAGACAAACGGCGAAACCGGGGAGATCGTGTGGGATAAGGGCCGGGATTTTGCCACCGTGCGG
AAAGTGCTGAGCATGCCCCAAGTGAATATCGTGAAAAAGACCGAGGTGCAGACAGGCGGCTTCAGCAAAG
AGTCTATCCTGCCCAAGAGGAACAGCGATAAGCTGATCGCCAGAAAGAAGGACTGGGACCCTAAGAAGTA
CGGCGGCTTCGACAGCCCCACCGTGGCCTATTCTGTGCTGGTGGTGGCCAAAGTGGAAAAGGGCAAGTCC
AAGAAACTGAAGAGTGTGAAAGAGCTGCTGGGGATCACCATCATGGAAAGAAGCAGCTTCGAGAAGAATC
CCATCGACTTTCTGGAAGCCAAGGGCTACAAAGAAGTGAAAAAGGACCTGATCATCAAGCTGCCTAAGTA
CTCCCTGTTCGAGCTGGAAAACGGCCGGAAGAGAATGCTGGCCTCTGCCGGCGAACTGCAGAAGGGAAAC
GAACTGGCCCTGCCCTCCAAATATGTGAACTTCCTGTACCTGGCCAGCCACTATGAGAAGCTGAAGGGCT
CCCCCGAGGATAATGAGCAGAAACAGCTGTTTGTGGAACAGCACAAGCACTACCTGGACGAGATCATCGA
GCAGATCAGCGAGTTCTCCAAGAGAGTGATCCTGGCCGACGCTAATCTGGACAAAGTGCTGTCCGCCTAC
AACAAGCACCGGGATAAGCCCATCAGAGAGCAGGCCGAGAATATCATCCACCTGTTTACCCTGACCAATC
TGGGAGCCCCTGCCGCCTTCAAGTACTTTGACACCACCATCGACCGGAAGAGGTACACCAGCACCAAAGA
GGTGCTGGACGCCACCCTGATCCACCAGAGCATCACCGGCCTGTACGAGACACGGATCGACCTGTCTCAG
CTGGGAGGCGACAAGCGACCTGCCGCCACAAAGAAGGCTGGACAGGCTAAGAAGAAGAAAGATTACAAAG
ACGATGACGATAAGGGATCCGGCGCAACAAACTTCTCTCTGCTGAAACAAGCCGGAGATGTCGAAGAGAA
TCCTGGACCGAAAAAGCCTGAACTCACCGCGACGTCTGTCGAGAAGTTTCTGATCGAAAAGTTCGACAGC
GTGTCCGACCTGATGCAGCTCTCGGAGGGCGAAGAATCTCGTGCTTTCAGCTTCGATGTAGGAGGGCGTG
GATATGTCCTGCGGGTAAATAGCTGCGCCGATGGTTTCTACAAAGATCGTTATGTTTATCGGCACTTTGC
ATCGGCCGCGCTCCCGATTCCGGAAGTGCTTGACATTGGGGAATTCAGCGAGAGCCTGACCTATTGCATC
TCCCGCCGTGCACAGGGTGTCACGTTGCAAGACCTGCCTGAAACCGAACTGCCCGCTGTTCTGCAGCCGG
TCGCGGAGGCCATGGATGCGATCGCTGCGGCCGATCTTAGCCAGACGAGCGGGTTCGGCCCATTCGGACC
GCAAGGAATCGGTCAATACACTACATGGCGTGATTTCATATGCGCGATTGCTGATCCCCATGTGTATCAC
TGGCAAACTGTGATGGACGACACCGTCAGTGCGTCCGTCGCGCAGGCTCTCGATGAGCTGATGCTTTGGG
CCGAGGACTGCCCCGAAGTCCGGCACCTCGTGCACGCGGATTTCGGCTCCAACAATGTCCTGACGGACAA
TGGCCGCATAACAGCGGTCATTGACTGGAGCGAGGCGATGTTCGGGGATTCCCAATACGAGGTCGCCAAC
ATCTTCTTCTGGAGGCCGTGGTTGGCTTGTATGGAGCAGCAGACGCGCTACTTCGAGCGGAGGCATCCGG
AGCTTGCAGGATCGCCGCGGCTCCGGGCGTATATGCTCCGCATTGGTCTTGACCAACTCTATCAGAGCTT
GGTTGACGGCAATTTCGATGATGCAGCTTGGGCGCAGGGTCGATGCGACGCAATCGTCCGATCCGGAGCC
GGGACTGTCGGGCGTACACAAATCGCCCGCAGAAGCGCGGCCGTCTGGACCGATGGCTGTGTAGAAGTAC
TTCGCCGATAGACGCGTTAAGTCGACAATCAACCTCTGGATTACAAAATTTGTGAAAGATTGACTGGTAT
TCTTAACTATGTTGCTCCTTTTACGCTATGTGGATACGCTGCTTTAATGCCTTTGTATCATGCTATTGCT
TCCCGTATGGCTTTCATTTTCTCCTCCTTGTATAAATCCTGGTTGCTGTCTCTTTATGAGGAGTTGTGGC
CCGTTGTCAGGCAACGTGGCGTGGTGTGCACTGTGTTTGCTGACGCAACCCCCACTGGTTGGGGCATTGC
CACCACCTGTCAGCTCCTTTCCGGGACTTTCGCTTTCCCCCTCCCTATTGCCACGGCGGAACTCATCGCC
GCCTGCCTTGCCCGCTGCTGGACAGGGGCTCGGCTGTTGGGCACTGACAATTCCGTGGTGTTGTCGGGGA
AATCATCGTCCTTTCCTTGGCTGCTCGCCTGTGTTGCCACCTGGATTCTGCGCGGGACGTCCTTCTGCTA
CGTCCCTTCGGCCCTCAATCCAGCGGACCTTCCTTCCCGCGGCCTGCTGCCGGCTCTGCGGCCTCTTCCG
CGTCTTCGCCTTCGCCCTCAGACGAGTCGGATCTCCCTTTGGGCCGCCTCCCCGCGTCGACTTTAAGACC
AATGACTTACAAGGCAGCTGTAGATCTTAGCCACTTTTTAAAAGAAAAGGGGGGACTGGAAGGGCTAATT
CACTCCCAACGAAGACAAGATCTGCTTTTTGCTTGTACTGGGTCTCTCTGGTTAGACCAGATCTGAGCCT
GGGAGCTCTCTGGCTAACTAGGGAACCCACTGCTTAAGCCTCAATAAAGCTTGCCTTGAGTGCTTCAAGT
AGTGTGTGCCCGTCTGTTGTGTGACTCTGGTAACTAGAGATCCCTCAGACCCTTTTAGTCAGTGTGGAAA
ATCTCTAGCAGGGCCCGTTTAAACCCGCTGATCAGCCTCGACTGTGCCTTCTAGTTGCCAGCCATCTGTT
GTTTGCCCCTCCCCCGTGCCTTCCTTGACCCTGGAAGGTGCCACTCCCACTGTCCTTTCCTAATAAAATG
AGGAAATTGCATCGCATTGTCTGAGTAGGTGTCATTCTATTCTGGGGGGTGGGGTGGGGCAGGACAGCAA
GGGGGAGGATTGGGAAGACAATAGCAGGCATGCTGGGGATGCGGTGGGCTCTATGGCTTCTGAGGCGGAA
AGAACCAGCTGGGGCTCTAGGGGGTATCCCC
[124 nt withheld, positions 9342-9465]
C
[91 nt withheld, positions 9467-9557]
A
[49 nt withheld, positions 9559-9607]
CCTTTGACGTTGGAGTCCACGTTCTTT
[37 nt withheld, positions 9635-9671]
ACCCTATCTCGGTCTATTCTTTTGATTTATAAGGGATTTTGCCGATTTCGGCCTATTGGTTAAAAAATGA
GCTGATTTAACAAAAATTTAACGCGAATTAATTCTGTGGAATGTGTGTCAGTTAGGGTGTGGAAAGTCCC
CAGGCTCCCCAGCAGGCAGAAGTATGCAAAGCATGCATCTCAATTAGTCAGCAACCAGGTGTGGAAAGTC
CCCAGGCTCCCCAGCAGGCAGAAGTATGCAAAGCATGCATCTCAATTAGTCAGCAACCATAGTCCCGCCC
CTAACTCCGCCCATCCCGCCCCTAACTCCGCCCAGTTCCGCCCATTCTCCGCCCCATGGCTGACTAATTT
TTTTTATTTATGCAGAGGCCGAGGCCGCCTCTGCCTCTGAGCTATTCCAGAAGTAGTGAGGAGGCTTTTT
TGGAGGCCTAGGCTTTTGCAAAAAGCTCCCGGGAGCTTGTATATCCATTTTCGGATCTGATCAGCACGTG
TTGACAATTAATCATCGGCATAGTATATCGGCATAGTATAATACGACAAGGTGAGGAACTAAACCATGGC
CAAGTTGACCAGTGCCGTTCCGGTGCTCACCGCGCGCGACGTCGCCGGAGCGGTCGAGTTCTGGACCGAC
CGGCTCGGGTTCTCCCGGGACTTCGTGGAGGACGACTTCGCCGGTGTGGTCCGGGACGACGTGACCCTGT
TCATCAGCGCGGTCCAGGACCAGGTGGTGCCGGACAACACCCTGGCCTGGGTGTGGGTGCGCGGCCTGGA
CGAGCTGTACGCCGAGTGGTCGGAGGTCGTGTCCACGAACTTCCGGGACGCCTCCGGGCCGGCCATGACC
GAGATCGGCGAGCAGCCGTGGGGGCGGGAGTTCGCCCTGCGCGACCCGGCCGGCAACTGCGTGCACTTCG
TGGCCGAGGAGCAGGACTGACACGTGCTACGAGATTTCGATTCCACCGCCGCCTTCTATGAAAGGTTGGG
CTTCGGAATCGTTTTCCGGGACGCCGGCTGGATGATCCTCCAGCGCGGGGATCTCATGCTGGAGTTCTTC
GCCCACCCCAACTTGTTTATTGCAGCTTATAATGGTTACAAATAAAGCAATAGCATCACAAATTTCACAA
ATAAAGCATTTTTTTCACTGCATTCTAGTTGTGGTTTGTCCAAACTCATCAATGTATCTTATCATGTCTG
TATACCGTCGACCTCTAGCTAGAGCTTGGCGTAATCATGGTCATAGCTGTTTCCTGTGTGAAATTGTTAT
CCGCTCACAATTCCACACAACATACGAGCCGGAAGCATAAAGTGTAAAGCCTGGGGTGCCTAATGAGTGA
GCTAACTCACATTAATTGCGTTGCGCTCACTGCCCGCTTTCCAGTCGGGAAACCTGTCGTGCCAGCTGCA
TTAATGAATCGGCCAACGCGCGGGGAGAGGCGGTTTGCGTATTGGGCGCTCTTCCGCTTCCTCGCTCACT
GACTCGCTGCGCTCGGTCGTTCGGCTGCGGCGAGCGGTATCAGCTCACTCAAAGGCGGTAATACGGTTAT
CCACAGAATCAGGGGATAACGCAGGAAAGAACATGTGAGCAAAAGGCCAGCAAAAGGCCAGGAACCGTAA
AAAGGCCGCGTTGCTGGCGTTTTTCCATAGGCTCCGCCCCCCTGACGAGCATCACAAAAATCGACGCTCA
AGTCAGAGGTGGCGAAACCCGACAGGACTATAAAGATACCAGGCGTTTCCCCCTGGAAGCTCCCTCGTGC
GCTCTCCTGTTCCGACCCTGCCGCTTACCGGATACCTGTCCGCCTTTCTCCCTTCGGGAAGCGTGGCGCT
TTCTCATAGCTCACGCTGTAGGTATCTCAGTTCGGTGTAGGTCGTTCGCTCCAAGCTGGGCTGTGTGCAC
GAACCCCCCGTTCAGCCCGACCGCTGCGCCTTATCCGGTAACTATCGTCTTGAGTCCAACCCGGTAAGAC
ACGACTTATCGCCACTGGCAGCAGCCACTGGTAACAGGATTAGCAGAGCGAGGTATGTAGGCGGTGCTAC
AGAGTTCTTGAAGTGGTGGCCTAACTACGGCTACACTAGAAGAACAGTATTTGGTATCTGCGCTCTGCTG
AAGCCAGTTACCTTCGGAAAAAGAGTTGGTAGCTCTTGATCCGGCAAACAAACCACCGCTGGTAGCGGTG
GTTTTTTTGTTTGCAAGCAGCAGATTACGCGCAGAAAAAAAGGATCTCAAGAAGATCCTTTGATCTTTTC
TACGGGGTCTGACGCTCAGTGGAACGAAAACTCACGTTAAGGGATTTTGGTCATGAGATTATCAAAAAGG
ATCTTCACCTAGATCCTTTTAAATTAAAAATGAAGTTTTAAATCAATCTAAAGTATATATGAGTAAACTT
GGTCTGACAGTTACCAATGCTTAATCAGTGAGGCACCTATCTCAGCGATCTGTCTATTTCGTTCATCCAT
AGTTGCCTGACTCCCCGTCGTGTAGATAACTACGATACGGGAGGGCTTACCATCTGGCCCCAGTGCTGCA
ATGATACCGCGAGACCCACGCTCACCGGCTCCAGATTTATCAGCAATAAACCAGCCAGCCGGAAGGGCCG
AGCGCAGAAGTGGTCCTGCAACTTTATCCGCCTCCATCCAGTCTATTAATTGTTGCCGGGAAGCTAGAGT
AAGTAGTTCGCCAGTTAATAGTTTGCGCAACGTTGTTGCCATTGCTACAGGCATCGTGGTGTCACGCTCG
TCGTTTGGTATGGCTTCATTCAGCTCCGGTTCCCAACGATCAAGGCGAGTTACATGATCCCCCATGTTGT
GCAAAAAAGCGGTTAGCTCCTTCGGTCCTCCGATCGTTGTCAGAAGTAAGTTGGCCGCAGTGTTATCACT
CATGGTTATGGCAGCACTGCATAATTCTCTTACTGTCATGCCATCCGTAAGATGCTTTTCTGTGACTGGT
GAGTACTCAACCAAGTCATTCTGAGAATAGTGTATGCGGCGACCGAGTTGCTCTTGCCCGGCGTCAATAC
GGGATAATACCGCGCCACATAGCAGAACTTTAAAAGTGCTCATCATTGGAAAACGTTCTTCGGGGCGAAA
ACTCTCAAGGATCTTACCGCTGTTGAGATCCAGTTCGATGTAACCCACTCGTGCACCCAACTGATCTTCA
GCATCTTTTACTTTCACCAGCGTTTCTGGGTGAGCAAAAACAGGAAGGCAAAATGCCGCAAAAAAGGGAA
TAAGGGCGACACGGAAATGTTGAATACTCATACTCTTCCTTTTTCAATATTATTGAAGCATTTATCAGGG
TTATTGTCTCATGAGCGGATACATATTTGAATGTATTTAGAAAAATAAACAAATAGGGGTTCCGCGCACA
TTTCCCCGAAAAGTGCCACCTGAC
Features (pLannotate 1.2.2; 31 found; start..end, strand, type, name):
     31..83      -  misc_feature   bom (fragment): basis of mobility region from pBR322
    242..621     +  enhancer       CMV enhancer: human cytomegalovirus immediate early enhancer
    622..821     +  promoter       CMV promoter: human cytomegalovirus (CMV) immediate early promoter
    839..1019    +  LTR            5' LTR (truncated): truncated 5' long terminal repeat (LTR) from HIV-1
   1066..1191    +  misc_feature   HIV-1 Ψ: packaging signal of human immunodeficiency virus type 1
   1175..1538    +  CDS            HIV-1 gag (fragment): gag protein from human immunodeficiency virus 1; gag
   1684..1917    +  misc_feature   RRE: The Rev response element (RRE) of HIV-1 allows for Rev-dependent mRNA export from the nucleus to the cytoplasm.
   2294..2394    +  CDS            Rev (fragment): human immunodeficiency virus 1 (HIV-1) Rev protein; rev; enhances nuclear export of unspliced and incompletely spliced viral mRNAs
   2444..2561    +  misc_feature   cPPT/CTS: central polypurine tract and central termination sequence of HIV-1
   2629..2647    +  CDS            small t antigen (fragment): SV40 (simian virus 40) small t antigen
   2673..2884    +  promoter       EF-1α core promoter: core promoter for human elongation factor EF-1α
   2909..7012    +  CDS            Cas9: Cas9 (Csn1) endonuclease from the Streptococcus pyogenes Type II CRISPR/Cas system generates RNA-guided double strand breaks in DNA
   7150..8131    +  CDS            HygR (fragment): aminoglycoside phosphotransferase from E. coli; aph(4)-Ia; confers resistance to hygromycin
   8147..8735    +  misc_feature   WPRE: woodchuck hepatitis virus posttranscriptional regulatory element
   8786..8805    +  misc_feature   cPPT/CTS (fragment): central polypurine tract and central termination sequence of HIV-1
   8807..9040    +  LTR            3' LTR (ΔU3): self-inactivating 3' long terminal repeat (LTR) from HIV-1
   9072..9296    +  polyA_signal   bGH poly(A) signal: bovine growth hormone polyadenylation signal
   9300..9321    +  promoter       SV40 promoter (fragment): SV40 enhancer and early promoter
   9342..9770    +  rep_origin     f1 ori (sequence partly withheld): f1 bacteriophage origin of replication; arrow indicates direction of (+) strand synthesis
   9784..10113   +  promoter       SV40 promoter: SV40 enhancer and early promoter
  10161..10208   +  promoter       EM7 promoter: synthetic bacterial promoter&nbsp
  10227..10601   +  CDS            BleoR: antibiotic-binding protein; Sh ble from Streptoalloteichus hindustanus; confers resistance to bleomycin, phleomycin, and Zeocin™
  10611..10736   +  CDS            ble (fragment): BLE_KLEPN - Experimental evidence at protein level: Swiss-Prot protein existence level 1. Binding protein with a strong affinity to the bleomycin family of antibiotics. Binds to CL990; an antimitotic-antibiotic compound. From Klebsiella pneumoniae.
  10731..10852   +  polyA_signal   SV40 poly(A) signal: SV40 polyadenylation signal
  10923..10945   -  protein_bind   lac operator (fragment): The lac repressor binds to the lac operator to inhibit transcription in E. coli. This inhibition can be relieved by adding lactose or isopropyl-β-D-thiogalactopyranoside (IPTG). lac repressor encoded by lacI
  10949..10979   -  promoter       lac promoter: promoter for the E. coli lac operon
  10994..11015   -  protein_bind   CAP binding site: CAP binding activates transcription in the presence of cAMP. E. coli catabolite activator protein
  11028..11120   -  CDS            lacI (fragment): lac repressor; lacI; The lac repressor binds to the lac operator to inhibit transcription in E. coli. This inhibition can be relieved by adding lactose or isopropyl-β-D-thiogalactopyranoside (IPTG).
  11303..11891   -  rep_origin     ori: high-copy-number ColE1/pMB1/pBR322/pUC origin of replication
  12062..12922   -  CDS            AmpR: β-lactamase; bla; confers resistance to ampicillin, carbenicillin, and related antibiotics
  12923..13027   -  promoter       AmpR promoter: bla
