[The description below was written by a language model from this plasmid's Addgene catalogue record and pLannotate feature annotations shown in this document.]
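Description:
lenti-SpCas9 hygro is a 13,055 bp third-generation-style, self-inactivating HIV-1 lentiviral transfer plasmid for delivering Streptococcus pyogenes Cas9 together with hygromycin resistance to mammalian cells. It derives from lentiCRISPRv2 hygro, itself a variant of lentiCRISPR v2 in which one of two MluI sites was mutated so that alternative P2A-antibiotic resistance cassettes could be swapped in between BamHI and the remaining MluI site. In this version the U6 promoter and the roughly 2 kb BsmBI filler used for guide cloning were excised with KpnI and NheI and replaced by a 24 bp synthetic KpnI-XhoI-BsrGI-NheI linker. The plasmid therefore carries no sgRNA cassette and expresses the nuclease only. In bacteria it is maintained by a high-copy ColE1/pUC-type origin with ampicillin resistance. The backbone also contains an f1 origin and an SV40/EM7-driven BleoR cassette lying outside the viral genome.

The packaged region begins with a CMV enhancer/promoter fused to a truncated 5' LTR, which drives genomic RNA production in packaging cells. This is followed by the Ψ packaging signal with a gag fragment, the RRE for Rev-dependent export, and the cPPT/CTS. An EF-1α core promoter then drives the Cas9 coding sequence, followed downstream by the hygromycin phosphotransferase gene, linked according to the backbone description through a P2A element so that both proteins arise from one transcript. A WPRE enhances expression, and the ΔU3 3' LTR, followed by a bGH polyadenylation signal, inactivates the viral promoter after integration. The construct suits generating hygromycin-selected, stably Cas9-expressing cell lines, with guide RNAs supplied from a separate vector. Sister constructs carry puromycin, neomycin or blasticidin selection.
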