Addgene plasmid #104995: lenti-SpCas9 hygro
Purpose: This lentiviral construct delivers hSpCas9 and hygromycin resistance.
Depositing lab: Brett Stringer. Depositing organization: QIMR Berghofer Medical Research Institute. Publication: A reference collection of patient-derived cell line and xenograft models of proneural, classical and mesenchymal glioblastoma. Stringer BW, Day BW, D'Souza RCJ, Jamieson PR, Ensbey KS, Bruce ZC, Lim YC, Goasdoue K, Offenhauser C, Akgul S, Allan S, Robertson T, Lucas P, Tollesson G, Campbell S, Winter C, Do H, Dobrovic A, Inglis PL, Jeffree RL, Johns TG, Boyd AW. Sci Rep. 2019 Mar 20;9(1):4902. doi: 10.1038/s41598-019-41277-z. PubMed 30894629.
Backbone
  Vector backbone: lentiCRISPRv2 hygro (Addgene #98291)
  Backbone manufacturer: Brett Stringer from Feng Zhang plasmid lentiCRISPR v2 (Addgene plasmid #52961)
  Total vector size (bp): 13055
  Modifications to backbone: The first of the two MluI restriction sites of lentiCRISPR v2 (Addgene plasmid #52961) was mutated (to create lentiCRISPRv2 puro, Addgene plasmid #98290) to allow the subcloning of alternative P2A-antibiotic resistance cassettes between the BamHI and remaining MluI restriction site (see also lentiCRISPRv2 hygro, Addgene plasmid #98291; lentiCRISPRv2 neo, Addgene plasmid #98292; and lentiCRISPRv2 blast, Addgene plasmid #98293). The U6 promoter-2 kb BsmBI-BsmBI filler cassette of lentiCRISPRv2 hygro (Addgene plasmid #98291) was removed by KpnI/NheI digestion and a KpnI-XhoI-BsrGI-NheI double-stranded oligonucleotide sequence was cloned in its place between the KpnI and NheI restriction sites (see also lentiCas9 puro, Addgene plasmid #104994; lentiCas9 neo, Addgene plasmid #104996; and lentiCas9 blast, Addgene plasmid #104997).
  Vector type: Mammalian Expression, Lentiviral, CRISPR
  Selectable markers: Hygromycin
Growth in bacteria
  Bacterial resistance: Ampicillin, 100 μg/mL
  Growth temperature: 37°C
  Growth strain: Stbl4
  Growth instructions: Single colonies of transformed STBL3 or STBL4 cells cultured in 5 ml of LB broth containing 100 micrograms/ml ampicillin for 20 hours at 37C, 200 rpm give good yields for plasmid minipreps.
  Copy number: High Copy
Gene/Insert
  Gene/Insert name: KpnI-XhoI-BsrGI-NheI
  Species: Synthetic
  Insert size (bp): 24
  Cloning method: Restriction Enzyme; 5′ cloning site KpnI (not destroyed); 3′ cloning site NheI (not destroyed)
  Sequencing primers: 5′ acagtgcaggggaaagaatagtaga; 3′ aagcagcgtatccacatagc
Resource information
  A portion of this plasmid was derived from a plasmid made by: Feng Zhang (Addgene plasmid # 52961)
Terms and licenses: Academic/Nonprofit Terms; Industry Terms: Not Available to Industry
How to cite: lenti-SpCas9 hygro was a gift from Brett Stringer (Addgene plasmid # 104995 ; http://n2t.net/addgene:104995 ; RRID:Addgene_104995)
